Addgene plasmid #213988: pEM8315
Purpose: PrpsM driven expression of mCherry2-L
Depositing lab: Marc Erhardt. Depositing organization: Humboldt-Universitaet zu Berlin. Publication: Fluorescent tools for the standardized work in Gram-negative bacteria. Delgadillo-Guevara M, Halte M, Erhardt M, Popp PF. J Biol Eng. 2024 Apr 8;18(1):25. doi: 10.1186/s13036-024-00420-9. PubMed 38589953.
Backbone
  Vector backbone: pKH70-PrpsM
  Vector type: Bacterial Expression
Growth in bacteria
  Bacterial resistance: Ampicillin, 100 μg/mL
  Growth temperature: 37°C
  Growth strain: DH5alpha
  Copy number: Low Copy
Gene/Insert
  Gene/Insert name: mCherry2-L
  Species: Synthetic
  Promoter: PrpsM
  Cloning method: Gibson Cloning
Terms and licenses: Academic/Nonprofit Terms; Industry Terms: Not Available to Industry
How to cite: pEM8315 was a gift from Marc Erhardt (Addgene plasmid # 213988 ; http://n2t.net/addgene:213988 ; RRID:Addgene_213988)
