[The description below was written by a language model from this plasmid's Addgene catalogue record and pLannotate feature annotations shown in this document.]
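Description:
pEM8315 is a small (about 3.2 kb) bacterial expression plasmid built on the pKH70-PrpsM backbone, designed for constitutive production of the red fluorescent protein mCherry2-L in Gram-negative bacteria. It is propagated in E. coli under ampicillin selection, with β-lactamase (AmpR) expressed from its native bla promoter and followed by a phage lambda t0 terminator. The catalogue lists it as low copy. The annotation software detected partial matches to p15A and RSF-type origins together with an RNAI element, which points to a p15A-like replicon regulated by antisense RNA, although the record does not name the origin explicitly.

The payload is a synthetic mCherry2-L coding sequence, inserted by Gibson assembly and annotated as mCherry2, a constitutively fluorescent Discosoma-derived red protein with very low acid sensitivity. The record does not explain what the "-L" variant designation refers to. Transcription is driven by PrpsM, the promoter region of the ribosomal protein gene rpsM. Consistent with this, the upstream segment carries native E. coli chromosomal context, including the rpmJ (ribosomal protein L36) coding sequence and the alpha operon ribosome binding site element that precede rpsM in the genome. An rrnB T1 terminator sits immediately downstream of the reporter and insulates the cassette from the replication region.

The plasmid belongs to a toolkit of fluorescent reporters intended to standardize work in Gram-negative bacteria. It is suited to labelling cells with a steady red signal or to serving as a reference construct when comparing fluorescent proteins expressed from the same promoter and backbone.
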