Features (pLannotate 1.2.2; 10 found; start..end, strand, type, name):
     86..199     +  CDS            rpmJ (sequence withheld): RL36_ECOLI - Experimental evidence at protein level: Swiss-Prot protein existence level 1. From Escherichia coli (strain K12).
    269..380     +  ncRNA          Alpha RBS: Accession: RF00140 - Alpha operon ribosome binding site
    478..1185    +  CDS            mCherry2: mCherry2 is a basic (constitutively fluorescent) red fluorescent protein published in 2017, derived from Discosoma sp.. It has very low acid sensitivity.
   1211..1297    +  terminator     rrnB T1 terminator: Escherichia coli rrnB; transcription terminator T1 from the E. coli rrnB gene
   1325..1381    -  rep_origin     RSF ori (fragment): Plasmids containing the RSF 1030 origin of replication can be propagated in E. coli cells that contain additional plasmids with compatible origins.
   1468..1812    -  rep_origin     p15A ori (fragment): Plasmids containing the medium-copy-number p15A origin of replication can be propagated in E. coli cells that contain a second plasmid with the ColE1 origin.
   1882..1983    +  ncRNA          RNAI: Accession: RF00106 - RNAI
   2050..2144    -  terminator     lambda t0 terminator: transcription terminator from phage lambda
   2174..3034    -  CDS            AmpR: β-lactamase; bla; confers resistance to ampicillin, carbenicillin, and related antibiotics
   3035..3139    -  promoter       AmpR promoter: bla
>Addgene plasmid #213988 | pEM8315 | addgene full sequence | sequence record 424935 | Addgene NGS Result
CTCGAGGATCCCGGGTACCTGCAGCTAGCGTCGACGAAAGGCTACGGCCGTTAATTGGTCGCCTGAGAAG
TTACGGAGAGTAAAA
[114 nt withheld, positions 86-199]
TGATTTTTTCGCATATTTTTCTTGCAAAGTTGGGTTGAGCTGGCTAGATTAGCCAGCCAATCTTTTGTAT
GTCTGTACGTTTCCATTTGAGTATCCTGAAAACGGGCTTTTCAGCATGGTACGTACATATTAAATAGTAG
GAGTGCATAGTGGCCCGTATAGCAGGCATTAACATTCCTGATCAGAAACACGCCGTGATCGCGTTAACTT
CGATCTACGGTGTCGGCAAGACCCGTTCTAAAGCCATCCTGGCTGGAATTCATAAGGAGGAAAAACATAT
GGTCTCTAAAGGCGAGGAGAATAACCTTGCCATTATCAAAGAGTTCATGCGTTTTAAGGTACACATGGAA
GGTAGCGTTAATGGTCATGAGTTCGAAATTGAAGGTGAGGGAGAAGGACGGCCATACGAGGGAACACAGA
CCGCAAAATTAAAAGTGACTAAAGGGGGTCCGCTGCCGTTCGCTTGGGACATTTTATCCCCCCAGTTTAT
GTATGGTTCCAAAGCATACGTGAAGCATCCAGCTGATATTCCGGATTACTTGAAGTTGAGCTTTCCCGAA
GGATTCAATTGGGAGCGTGTTATGAACTTCGAAGATGGAGGAGTCGTCACTGTCACTCAAGATTCCAGTC
TGCAAGACGGAGAGTTCATTTACAAGGTCAAATTACGCGGCACAAACTTTCCAAGCGATGGTCCGGTAAT
GCAATGCCGCACAATGGGGTGGGAAGCTTCGACGGAACGGATGTACCCAGAGGACGGTGCTCTTAAGGGT
GAAATCAAGCAACGGCTGAAGCTGAAAGACGGTGGTCACTACGACGCGGAAGTCAAAACAACATACAAAG
CTAAGAAGCCGGTACAACTTCCGGGGGCGTACAATGTGGACATTAAACTTGACATTTTAAGTCATAACGA
AGATTATACTATTGTGGAGCAATATGAACGTGCCGAGGGACGGCACTCGACGGGAGGAATGGACGAGTTA
TATAAATGATAAGCGGCCGCTCTAGAGGCATCAAATAAAACGAAAGGCTCAGTCGAAAGACTGGGCCTTT
CGTTTTATCTGTTGTTTGTCGGTGAACGCTCTCCTGAGTAGGACAAATCCGCCGCCCTAGACCTAGGCGG
AGATATTCCGCTTCCTCGCTCACTGACTCGCTCCGCTCGGTCGTTCGGCTGCGGCGAGCGGTACCGGCTT
ACTGGCGGGGCGGAAATTTCCTGGAAGATGCCAGGAAGAAACTTAACAGGGAAGCGATAAGGCCACGGCA
GAGCCGTTTTTCCATAGGCTCCGCCCCCCTGACAAGCATCACGAAATCTGACGCTCAAATCAGTGGTGGC
GAAACCCGACAGGACTTAAAGATACCAGGCGTTTCCCCCTGGTGGCTCCCTCGTGCGCTCTCCTGTTCCT
GCCTTTCGGTTTACCGGTGTCACTCCGCTGTTATGGCCGCGTTTATCTCATTCCACGCCTGACACTCGGT
TCCGGGAAGGCAGTTCGCTCCAAGCTGGACTGTATGCACGAACCCCCCGTTCAGTCCGACTGCTGCGCCT
GTTCCGGTAACTATCGACTTGAGTCCAAGCCGGAAAGACACGACAAAGCGCCACTGGCAGCAGCCACTGG
TAAGAGGGTGTACAAGAGATTACTGATGCAGAGTTCTTGAAGTCAGAGCCAAACTACGGCTAAACTGGAA
GGACGAATTTGGTGGCAGCGGTCTTGTACACCCTGTTACCACGGTTCAGAAGTTCCCCAACTTACTGAAC
CTTCGAAAAACCACCTCCCCAGGTGGTTTTTTCGTTTTCAGAGCAAGAGATTACGACGCAACGGAAAGGA
TCTCAAGAGGTTCATCTTACTAGTGCTTGGATTCTCACCAATAAAAAACGCCCGGCGGCAACCGAGCGTT
CTGAACAAATCCAGATGGAGTTCTGAGGTCATTACTGGATCTATCAACAGGAGTCCAAGCGAGCTCGTAA
ACTTGGTCTGACAGTTACCAATGCTTAATCAGTGAGGCACCTATCTCAGCGATCTGTCTATTTCGTTCAT
CCATAGTTGCCTGACTCCCCGTCGTGTAGATAACTACGATACGGGAGGGCTTACCATCTGGCCCCAGTGC
TGCAATGATACCGCGAGACCCACGCTCACCGGCTCCAGATTTATCAGCAATAAACCAGCCAGCCGGAAGG
GCCGAGCGCAGAAGTGGTCCTGCAACTTTATCCGCCTCCATCCAGTCTATTAATTGTTGCCGGGAAGCTA
GAGTAAGTAGTTCGCCAGTTAATAGTTTGCGCAACGTTGTTGCCATTGCTACAGGCATCGTGGTGTCACG
CTCGTCGTTTGGTATGGCTTCATTCAGCTCCGGTTCCCAACGATCAAGGCGAGTTACATGATCCCCCATG
TTGTGCAAAAAAGCGGTTAGCTCCTTCGGTCCTCCGATCGTTGTCAGAAGTAAGTTGGCCGCAGTGTTAT
CACTCATGGTTATGGCAGCACTGCATAATTCTCTTACTGTCATGCCATCCGTAAGATGCTTTTCTGTGAC
TGGTGAGTACTCAACCAAGTCATTCTGAGAATAGTGTATGCGGCGACCGAGTTGCTCTTGCCCGGCGTCA
ATACGGGATAATACCGCGCCACATAGCAGAACTTTAAAAGTGCTCATCATTGGAAAACGTTCTTCGGGGC
GAAAACTCTCAAGGATCTTACCGCTGTTGAGATCCAGTTCGATGTAACCCACTCGTGCACCCAACTGATC
TTCAGCATCTTTTACTTTCACCAGCGTTTCTGGGTGAGCAAAAACAGGAAGGCAAAATGCCGCAAAAAAG
GGAATAAGGGCGACACGGAAATGTTGAATACTCATACTCTTCCTTTTTCAATATTATTGAAGCATTTATC
AGGGTTATTGTCTCATGAGCGGATACATATTTGAATGTATTTAGAAAAATAAACAAATAGGGGTTCCGCG
CACATTTCCCCGAAAAGTGCCACCTGACGTCTAAGAAACCATTATTATCATGACATTAACCTATAAAAAT
AGGCGTATCACGAGGCCCTTTCGTCTTCAC
